Addgene plasmid #245905: hPSD-95_PDZ3
Purpose: Bacterial expression of PSD-95 PDZ3 domain (302-402)
Depositing lab: Ben Goult. Depositing organization: University of Liverpool. Publication: Cyclin-dependent kinase-like 5 (CDKL5) binds to talin and is anchored at the postsynaptic density via direct interaction with PDZ domains. Otani Y, Goodall E, Srinivasan V, Ball NJ, Barnett SFH, Zech T, Saarikangas J, Goult BT. bioRxiv 2025.08.27.672337; doi: https://doi.org/10.1101/2025.08.27.672337.
Backbone
  Vector backbone: pET151 dTOPO
  Vector type: Bacterial Expression
Growth in bacteria
  Bacterial resistance: Ampicillin, 100 μg/mL
  Growth temperature: 37°C
  Growth strain: DH5alpha
  Copy number: High Copy
Gene/Insert
  Gene/Insert name: DLGAP3
  Species: H. sapiens (human)
  Entrez Gene: DLGAP3 (a.k.a. DAP3, SAPAP3)
  Promoter: T7
  Tag / fusion protein: HisTag-V5 (N terminal on insert)
  Cloning method: Gene Synthesis
  Sequencing primers: 5′ T7F; 3′ T7R
Terms and licenses: Academic/Nonprofit Terms; Industry Terms: Not Available to Industry
How to cite: hPSD-95_PDZ3 was a gift from Ben Goult (Addgene plasmid # 245905 ; http://n2t.net/addgene:245905 ; RRID:Addgene_245905)
