[The description below was written by a language model from this plasmid's Addgene catalogue record and pLannotate feature annotations shown in this document.]
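Description:
hPSD-95_PDZ3 is a bacterial expression plasmid built on the pET151 dTOPO backbone for producing the third PDZ domain (residues 302-402) of human PSD-95 in E. coli. The catalogue entry lists the gene/insert as DLGAP3 (SAPAP3), but this conflicts with the plasmid name, the stated purpose and the sequence annotation. The annotation identifies the roughly 300 bp coding fragment as DLG4, the gene encoding the postsynaptic scaffolding protein PSD-95, so the DLGAP3 assignment appears to be a record error. The insert was made by gene synthesis.

Expression is driven by a T7 promoter followed by a lac operator and the phage T7 gene 10 ribosome binding site, with a T7 terminator downstream. The plasmid also carries lacI under its own promoter, so transcription stays repressed until induction with IPTG in a host that supplies T7 RNA polymerase. The PDZ3 fragment is fused at its N terminus to a His tag (listed in the catalogue but not picked up in the feature table) and a V5 epitope. These are followed by a TEV protease recognition site that should allow the tags to be removed after affinity purification. A short match to a T7 gene 10B-derived sequence lies downstream of the insert, and the record does not indicate whether it is translated.

The plasmid is maintained through a ColE1/pBR322-type origin with the bom and rop elements and is selected with ampicillin via β-lactamase. The tetracycline resistance fragments are non-functional backbone remnants. According to the associated publication title, the construct supports studies of how CDKL5 is anchored at the postsynaptic density through direct interactions with PDZ domains.
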