Features (pLannotate 1.2.2; 21 found; start..end, strand, type, name):
    209..227     +  promoter       T7 promoter: promoter for bacteriophage T7 RNA polymerase
    228..252     +  protein_bind   lac operator: The lac repressor binds to the lac operator to inhibit transcription in E. coli. This inhibition can be relieved by adding lactose or isopropyl-β-D-thiogalactopyranoside (IPTG). lac repressor encoded by lacI
    267..289     +  RBS            RBS: efficient ribosome binding site from bacteriophage T7 gene 10 (Olins and Rangwala, 1989)
    318..359     +  CDS            V5 tag: epitope tag from simian virus 5
    360..379     +  CDS            TEV site (fragment): tobacco etch virus (TEV) protease recognition and cleavage site
    396..698     +  CDS            DLG4 (fragment): DLG4_HUMAN - Also known as PSD95. Experimental evidence at protein level: Swiss-Prot protein existence level 1. Postsynaptic scaffolding protein that plays a critical role in synaptogenesis and synaptic plasticity by providing a platform for the postsynaptic clustering of crucial synaptic proteins. Interacts with the cytoplasmic tail of NMDA receptor subunits and shaker-type potassium channels. Required for synaptic plasticity associated with NMDA receptor signaling. Overexpression or depletion of DLG4 changes the ratio of excitatory to inhibitory synapses in hippocampal neurons. May reduce th
    721..770     +  CDS            SET1 (fragment): solubility-enhancement tag derived from T7 phage gene 10B
    778..825     +  terminator     T7 terminator: transcription terminator for bacteriophage T7 RNA polymerase
    848..952     -  CDS            TcR (fragment): tetracycline efflux protein; tet; confers resistance to tetracycline
   1009..1032    -  promoter       tet promoter (fragment): E. coli promoter for tetracycline efflux protein gene
   1149..1253    +  promoter       AmpR promoter: bla
   1254..2114    +  CDS            AmpR: β-lactamase; bla; confers resistance to ampicillin, carbenicillin, and related antibiotics
   2285..2873    +  rep_origin     ori: high-copy-number ColE1/pMB1/pBR322/pUC origin of replication
   3059..3198    -  misc_feature   bom: basis of mobility region from pBR322
   3300..3491    -  CDS            rop: Rop protein, which maintains plasmids at low copy number; rop
   3508..3888    +  CDS            YPB1_ECOLX: Protein predicted: Swiss-Prot protein existence level 4. From Escherichia coli.
   4130..4754    -  CDS            TcR (fragment): tetracycline efflux protein; tet; confers resistance to tetracycline
   4769..4790    -  protein_bind   CAP binding site: CAP binding activates transcription in the presence of cAMP. E. coli catabolite activator protein
   4803..5885    -  CDS            lacI: lac repressor; lacI; The lac repressor binds to the lac operator to inhibit transcription in E. coli. This inhibition can be relieved by adding lactose or isopropyl-β-D-thiogalactopyranoside (IPTG).
   5886..5963    -  promoter       lacI promoter: lacI
   5971..187     -  CDS            TcR (fragment) (across the origin): tetracycline efflux protein; tet; confers resistance to tetracycline
>Addgene plasmid #245905 | hPSD-95_PDZ3 | addgene full sequence | sequence record 490452 | Addgene NGS Result
CAAGGAGATGGCGCCCAACAGTCCCCCGGCCACGGGGCCTGCCACCATACCCACGCCGAAACAAGCGCTC
ATGAGCCCGAAGTGGCGAGCCCGATCTTCCCCATCGGTGATGTCGGCGATATAGGCGCCAGCAACCGCAC
CTGTGGCGCCGGTGATGCCGGCCACGATGCGTCCGGCGTAGAGGATCGAGATCTCGATCCCGCGAAATTA
ATACGACTCACTATAGGGGAATTGTGAGCGGATAACAATTCCCCTCTAGAAATAATTTTGTTTAACTTTA
AGAAGGAGATATACATATGCATCATCACCATCACCATGGTAAGCCTATCCCTAACCCTCTCCTCGGTCTC
GATTCTACGGAAAACCTGTATTTTCAGGGAATTGATCCCTTCACCCTGGGTGAAGAAGATATTCCTCGCG
AACCGCGTCGTATTGTTATTCATCGTGGTAGCACCGGTCTGGGTTTTAACATTGTTGGTGGTGAAGATGG
TGAAGGCATCTTTATTAGCTTTATTCTGGCAGGCGGTCCGGCAGATCTGAGCGGTGAACTGCGTAAAGGT
GATCAGATTCTGAGCGTTAATGGTGTTGATCTGCGTAATGCAAGCCATGAACAGGCAGCAATTGCACTGA
AAAATGCAGGTCAGACCGTTACCATTATTGCACAGTATAAACCGGAAGAATATAGCCGCTTTGAAGCCTA
AAAGGGCGAGCTCAGATCCGGCTGCTAACAAAGCCCGAAAGGAAGCTGAGTTGGCTGCTGCCACCGCTGA
GCAATAACTAGCATAACCCCTTGGGGCCTCTAAACGGGTCTTGAGGGGTTTTTTGCTGAAAGGAGGAACT
ATATCCGGATATCCCGCAAGAGGCCCGGCAGTACCGGCATAACCAAGCCTATGCCTACAGCATCCAGGGT
GACGGTGCCGAGGATGACGATGAGCGCATTGTTAGATTTCATACACGGTGCCTGACTGCGTTAGCAATTT
AACTGTGATAAACTACCGCATTAAAGCTAGCTTATCGATGATAAGCTGTCAAACATGAGAATTAATTCTT
GAAGACGAAAGGGCCTCGTGATACGCCTATTTTTATAGGTTAATGTCATGATAATAATGGTTTCTTAGAC
GTCAGGTGGCACTTTTCGGGGAAATGTGCGCGGAACCCCTATTTGTTTATTTTTCTAAATACATTCAAAT
ATGTATCCGCTCATGAGACAATAACCCTGATAAATGCTTCAATAATATTGAAAAAGGAAGAGTATGAGTA
TTCAACATTTCCGTGTCGCCCTTATTCCCTTTTTTGCGGCATTTTGCCTTCCTGTTTTTGCTCACCCAGA
AACGCTGGTGAAAGTAAAAGATGCTGAAGATCAGTTGGGTGCACGAGTGGGTTACATCGAACTGGATCTC
AACAGCGGTAAGATCCTTGAGAGTTTTCGCCCCGAAGAACGTTTTCCAATGATGAGCACTTTTAAAGTTC
TGCTATGTGGCGCGGTATTATCCCGTGTTGACGCCGGGCAAGAGCAACTCGGTCGCCGCATACACTATTC
TCAGAATGACTTGGTTGAGTACTCACCAGTCACAGAAAAGCATCTTACGGATGGCATGACAGTAAGAGAA
TTATGCAGTGCTGCCATAACCATGAGTGATAACACTGCGGCCAACTTACTTCTGACAACGATCGGAGGAC
CGAAGGAGCTAACCGCTTTTTTGCACAACATGGGGGATCATGTAACTCGCCTTGATCGTTGGGAACCGGA
GCTGAATGAAGCCATACCAAACGACGAGCGTGACACCACGATGCCTGCAGCAATGGCAACAACGTTGCGC
AAACTATTAACTGGCGAACTACTTACTCTAGCTTCCCGGCAACAATTAATAGACTGGATGGAGGCGGATA
AAGTTGCAGGACCACTTCTGCGCTCGGCCCTTCCGGCTGGCTGGTTTATTGCTGATAAATCTGGAGCCGG
TGAGCGTGGGTCTCGCGGTATCATTGCAGCACTGGGGCCAGATGGTAAGCCCTCCCGTATCGTAGTTATC
TACACGACGGGGAGTCAGGCAACTATGGATGAACGAAATAGACAGATCGCTGAGATAGGTGCCTCACTGA
TTAAGCATTGGTAACTGTCAGACCAAGTTTACTCATATATACTTTAGATTGATTTAAAACTTCATTTTTA
ATTTAAAAGGATCTAGGTGAAGATCCTTTTTGATAATCTCATGACCAAAATCCCTTAACGTGAGTTTTCG
TTCCACTGAGCGTCAGACCCCGTAGAAAAGATCAAAGGATCTTCTTGAGATCCTTTTTTTCTGCGCGTAA
TCTGCTGCTTGCAAACAAAAAAACCACCGCTACCAGCGGTGGTTTGTTTGCCGGATCAAGAGCTACCAAC
TCTTTTTCCGAAGGTAACTGGCTTCAGCAGAGCGCAGATACCAAATACTGTCCTTCTAGTGTAGCCGTAG
TTAGGCCACCACTTCAAGAACTCTGTAGCACCGCCTACATACCTCGCTCTGCTAATCCTGTTACCAGTGG
CTGCTGCCAGTGGCGATAAGTCGTGTCTTACCGGGTTGGACTCAAGACGATAGTTACCGGATAAGGCGCA
GCGGTCGGGCTGAACGGGGGGTTCGTGCACACAGCCCAGCTTGGAGCGAACGACCTACACCGAACTGAGA
TACCTACAGCGTGAGCTATGAGAAAGCGCCACGCTTCCCGAAGGGAGAAAGGCGGACAGGTATCCGGTAA
GCGGCAGGGTCGGAACAGGAGAGCGCACGAGGGAGCTTCCAGGGGGAAACGCCTGGTATCTTTATAGTCC
TGTCGGGTTTCGCCACCTCTGACTTGAGCGTCGATTTTTGTGATGCTCGTCAGGGGGGCGGAGCCTATGG
AAAAACGCCAGCAACGCGGCCTTTTTACGGTTCCTGGCCTTTTGCTGGCCTTTTGCTCACATGTTCTTTC
CTGCGTTATCCCCTGATTCTGTGGATAACCGTATTACCGCCTTTGAGTGAGCTGATACCGCTCGCCGCAG
CCGAACGACCGAGCGCAGCGAGTCAGTGAGCGAGGAAGCGGAAGAGCGCCTGATGCGGTATTTTCTCCTT
ACGCATCTGTGCGGTATTTCACACCGCAATGGTGCACTCTCAGTACAATCTGCTCTGATGCCGCATAGTT
AAGCCAGTATACACTCCGCTATCGCTACGTGACTGGGTCATGGCTGCGCCCCGACACCCGCCAACACCCG
CTGACGCGCCCTGACGGGCTTGTCTGCTCCCGGCATCCGCTTACAGACAAGCTGTGACCGTCTCCGGGAG
CTGCATGTGTCAGAGGTTTTCACCGTCATCACCGAAACGCGCGAGGCAGCTGCGGTAAAGCTCATCAGCG
TGGTCGTGAAGCGATTCACAGATGTCTGCCTGTTCATCCGCGTCCAGCTCGTTGAGTTTCTCCAGAAGCG
TTAATGTCTGGCTTCTGATAAAGCGGGCCATGTTAAGGGCGGTTTTTTCCTGTTTGGTCACTGATGCCTC
CGTGTAAGGGGGATTTCTGTTCATGGGGGTAATGATACCGATGAAACGAGAGAGGATGCTCACGATACGG
GTTACTGATGATGAACATGCCCGGTTACTGGAACGTTGTGAGGGTAAACAACTGGCGGTATGGATGCGGC
GGGACCAGAGAAAAATCACTCAGGGTCAATGCCAGCGCTTCGTTAATACAGATGTAGGTGTTCCACAGGG
TAGCCAGCAGCATCCTGCGATGCAGATCCGGAACATAATGGTGCAGGGCGCTGACTTCCGCGTTTCCAGA
CTTTACGAAACACGGAAACCGAAGACCATTCATGTTGTTGCTCAGGTCGCAGACGTTTTGCAGCAGCAGT
CGCTTCACGTTCGCTCGCGTATCGGTGATTCATTCTGCTAACCAGTAAGGCAACCCCGCCAGCCTAGCCG
GGTCCTCAACGACAGGAGCACGATCATGCGCACCCGTGGCCAGGACCCAACGCTGCCCGAGATGCGCCGC
GTGCGGCTGCTGGAGATGGCGGACGCGATGGATATGTTCTGCCAAGGGTTGGTTTGCGCATTCACAGTTC
TCCGCAAGAATTGATTGGCTCCAATTCTTGGAGTGGTGAATCCGTTAGCGAGGTGCCGCCGGCTTCCATT
CAGGTCGAGGTGGCCCGGCTCCATGCACCGCGACGCAACGCGGGGAGGCAGACAAGGTATAGGGCGGCGC
CTACAATCCATGCCAACCCGTTCCATGTGCTCGCCGAGGCGGCATAAATCGCCGTGACGATCAGCGGTCC
AATGATCGAAGTTAGGCTGGTAAGAGCCGCGAGCGATCCTTGAAGCTGTCCCTGATGGTCGTCATCTACC
TGCCTGGACAGCATGGCCTGCAACGCGGGCATCCCGATGCCGCCGGAAGCGAGAAGAATCATAATGGGGA
AGGCCATCCAGCCTCGCGTCGCGAACGCCAGCAAGACGTAGCCCAGCGCGTCGGCCGCCATGCCGGCGAT
AATGGCCTGCTTCTCGCCGAAACGTTTGGTGGCGGGACCAGTGACGAAGGCTTGAGCGAGGGCGTGCAAG
ATTCCGAATACCGCAAGCGACAGGCCGATCATCGTCGCGCTCCAGCGAAAGCGGTCCTCGCCGAAAATGA
CCCAGAGCGCTGCCGGCACCTGTCCTACGAGTTGCATGATAAAGAAGACAGTCATAAGTGCGGCGACGAT
AGTCATGCCCCGCGCCCACCGGAAGGAGCTGACTGGGTTGAAGGCTCTCAAGGGCATCGGTCGAGATCCC
GGTGCCTAATGAGTGAGCTAACTTACATTAATTGCGTTGCGCTCACTGCCCGCTTTCCAGTCGGGAAACC
TGTCGTGCCAGCTGCATTAATGAATCGGCCAACGCGCGGGGAGAGGCGGTTTGCGTATTGGGCGCCAGGG
TGGTTTTTCTTTTCACCAGTGAGACGGGCAACAGCTGATTGCCCTTCACCGCCTGGCCCTGAGAGAGTTG
CAGCAAGCGGTCCACGCTGGTTTGCCCCAGCAGGCGAAAATCCTGTTTGATGGTGGTTAACGGCGGGATA
TAACATGAGCTGTCTTCGGTATCGTCGTATCCCACTACCGAGATATCCGCACCAACGCGCAGCCCGGACT
CGGTAATGGCGCGCATTGCGCCCAGCGCCATCTGATCGTTGGCAACCAGCATCGCAGTGGGAACGATGCC
CTCATTCAGCATTTGCATGGTTTGTTGAAAACCGGACATGGCACTCCAGTCGCCTTCCCGTTCCGCTATC
GGCTGAATTTGATTGCGAGTGAGATATTTATGCCAGCCAGCCAGACGCAGACGCGCCGAGACAGAACTTA
ATGGGCCCGCTAACAGCGCGATTTGCTGGTGACCCAATGCGACCAGATGCTCCACGCCCAGTCGCGTACC
GTCTTCATGGGAGAAAATAATACTGTTGATGGGTGTCTGGTCAGAGACATCAAGAAATAACGCCGGAACA
TTAGTGCAGGCAGCTTCCACAGCAATGGCATCCTGGTCATCCAGCGGATAGTTAATGATCAGCCCACTGA
CGCGTTGCGCGAGAAGATTGTGCACCGCCGCTTTACAGGCTTCGACGCCGCTTCGTTCTACCATCGACAC
CACCACGCTGGCACCCAGTTGATCGGCGCGAGATTTAATCGCCGCGACAATTTGCGACGGCGCGTGCAGG
GCCAGACTGGAGGTGGCAACGCCAATCAGCAACGACTGTTTGCCCGCCAGTTGTTGTGCCACGCGGTTGG
GAATGTAATTCAGCTCCGCCATCGCCGCTTCCACTTTTTCCCGCGTTTTCGCAGAAACGTGGCTGGCCTG
GTTCACCACGCGGGAAACGGTCTGATAAGAGACACCGGCATACTCTGCGACATCGTATAACGTTACTGGT
TTCACATTCACCACCCTGAATTGACTCTCTTCCGGGCGCTATCATGCCATACCGCGAAAGGTTTTGCGCC
ATTCGATGGTGTCCGGGATCTCGACGCTCTCCCTTATGCGACTCCTGCATTAGGAAGCAGCCCAGTAGTA
GGTTGAGGCCGTTGAGCACCGCCGCCGCAAGGAATGGTGCATG
